Addgene plasmid #235386: STK207_pSTK0B-RS-TT-RS-RiboJ-RBS0
Purpose: Very strong RBS in B. subtilis with an E. coli Expression Blocking Device (EEBD). Impedes expression in E. coli and recombines in B. subtilis to permit expression.
Depositing lab: Tom Ellis. Depositing organization: Imperial College London.
Backbone
  Vector backbone: pSB1A2
  Backbone manufacturer: iGEM
  Vector type: Bacterial Expression
Growth in bacteria
  Bacterial resistance: Chloramphenicol, 25 μg/mL
  Growth temperature: 37°C
  Growth strain: DH5alpha
  Copy number: High Copy
Gene/Insert
  Gene/Insert name: EEBD
  Species: Other
  Mutation: No
  Cloning method: Restriction Enzyme; 5′ cloning site Unknown (unknown if destroyed)
Terms and licenses: Academic/Nonprofit Terms; Industry Terms: Not Available to Industry
How to cite: STK207_pSTK0B-RS-TT-RS-RiboJ-RBS0 was a gift from Tom Ellis (Addgene plasmid # 235386 ; http://n2t.net/addgene:235386 ; RRID:Addgene_235386)
