[The description below was written by a language model from this plasmid's Addgene catalogue record and pLannotate feature annotations shown in this document.]
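Description:
STK207_pSTK0B-RS-TT-RS-RiboJ-RBS0 is a small (about 2.4 kb) bacterial part plasmid that carries a translation-initiation module intended for use in Bacillus subtilis. The backbone is recorded as the iGEM vector pSB1A2. It is maintained in E. coli through a high-copy ColE1/pUC-type origin. Selection is by chloramphenicol, conferred by a cat gene driven by its own promoter and followed by the lambda t0 terminator. No B. subtilis replication origin, integration arms or Bacillus-selectable marker appear in the feature table, which is consistent with a storage or donor plasmid whose part is assembled into other constructs, although the record does not describe the assembly scheme.

The insert is an "E. coli Expression Blocking Device" (EEBD) placed ahead of a very strong B. subtilis ribosome binding site (RBS0). Going by the name, the layout is a double terminator (TT) flanked by two RS elements, followed by the RiboJ insulator and the RBS. The annotation fits this: the rrnB T1 and T7Te terminators sit just after a BioBrick prefix, and they are followed by a region matching the sTRSV hammerhead ribozyme, from which RiboJ is derived. This match is annotated on the reverse strand. RiboJ self-cleaves to standardise the 5′ end of the transcript upstream of the RBS. The RS elements themselves are not annotated, and the record does not define them. According to the stated purpose, the terminators impede expression of a downstream gene while the construct is in E. coli, and recombination in B. subtilis then permits expression. This is useful when building B. subtilis constructs whose products would be burdensome or toxic during cloning in E. coli. Additional terminators flank the part region and insulate it from backbone transcription.
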