Features (pLannotate 1.2.2; 10 found; start..end, strand, type, name):
     58..155     -  promoter       cat promoter: promoter of the E. coli cat gene encoding chloramphenicol acetyltransferase
    241..284     -  terminator     bacterial terminator: putative bacterial transcription terminator
    287..306     +  misc_feature   BioBrick prefix: BioBrick prefix for parts that start with "ATG"
    359..430     +  terminator     rrnB T1 terminator: transcription terminator T1 from the E. coli rrnB gene
    446..473     +  terminator     T7Te terminator: phage T7 early transcription terminator
    550..599     -  misc_RNA       sTRSV HHRz: hammerhead ribozyme from the tobacco ringspot virus satellite RNA (Khvorova et al., 2003)
    652..709     +  terminator     his operon terminator: This putative transcriptin terminator from the E. coli his operon has a 2-bp deletion introduced during synthesis. Its efficiency has not been determined.
    904..1492    -  rep_origin     ori: high-copy-number ColE1/pMB1/pBR322/pUC origin of replication
   1675..1769    -  terminator     lambda t0 terminator: transcription terminator from phage lambda
   1793..57      -  CDS            cat (across the origin): CAT_ECOLX - Experimental evidence at protein level: Swiss-Prot protein existence level 1. This enzyme is an effector of chloramphenicol resistance in bacteria. From Escherichia coli. This protein is used as a marker in many commonly used cloning vectors, such as pACYC184.
>Addgene plasmid #235386 | STK207_pSTK0B-RS-TT-RS-RiboJ-RBS0 | addgene full sequence | sequence record 502644 | Addgene NGS Result
TTTACGATGCCATTGGGATATATCAACGGTGGTATATCCAGTGATTTTTTTCTCCATTTTAGCTTCCTTA
GCTCCTGAAAATCTCGATAACTCAAAAAATACGCCCGGTAGTGATCTTATTTCATTATGGTGAAAGTTGG
AACCTCTTACGTGCCCGATCAACTCGAGTGCCACCTGACGTCTAAGAAACCATTATTATCATGACATTAA
CCTATAAAAATAGGCGTATCACGAGGCAGAATTTCAGATAAAAAAAATCCTTAGCTTTCGCTAAGGATGA
TTTCTGGAATTCGCGGCCGCTTCTAGACTGAGGTCTCAACATACTTCCTAGAATATATATTATGTAAACT
CCAGGCATCAAATAAAACGAAAGGCTCAGTCGAAAGACTGGGCCTTTCGTTTTATCTGTTGTTTGTCGGT
GAACGCTCTCTACTAGAGTCACACTGGCTCACCTTCGGGTGGGCCTTTCTGCGTTTATAACTTCCTAGAA
TATATATTATGTAAACTTAAGGAGGAAAAAAAGGTATTAAACAAAATTATTTGTAGAGGCTGTTTCGTCC
TCACGGACTCATCAGACCGGAAAGCACATCCGGTGACAGCTGATTAACTAATAAGGAGGACAAACATGGG
TATGTGAGACCCCTCCTGCAGTCCGGCAAAAAAGGGCAAGGTGTCACCACCCTGCCCTTTTTCTTTAAAA
CCGAAAAGATTACTTCGCGTTATGCAGGCTTCCTCGCTCACTGACTCGCTGCGCTCGGTCGTTCGGCTGC
GGCGAGCGGTATCAGCTCACTCAAAGGCGGTAATACGGTTATCCACAGAATCAGGGGATAACGCAGGAAA
GAACATGTGAGCAAAAGGCCAGCAAAAGGCCAGGAACCGTAAAAAGGCCGCGTTGCTGGCGTTTTTCCAC
AGGCTCCGCCCCCCTGACGAGCATCACAAAAATCGACGCTCAAGTCAGAGGTGGCGAAACCCGACAGGAC
TATAAAGATACCAGGCGTTTCCCCCTGGAAGCTCCCTCGTGCGCTCTCCTGTTCCGACCCTGCCGCTTAC
CGGATACCTGTCCGCCTTTCTCCCTTCGGGAAGCGTGGCGCTTTCTCATAGCTCACGCTGTAGGTATCTC
AGTTCGGTGTAGGTCGTTCGCTCCAAGCTGGGCTGTGTGCACGAACCCCCCGTTCAGCCCGACCGCTGCG
CCTTATCCGGTAACTATCGTCTTGAGTCCAACCCGGTAAGACACGACTTATCGCCACTGGCAGCAGCCAC
TGGTAACAGGATTAGCAGAGCGAGGTATGTAGGCGGTGCTACAGAGTTCTTGAAGTGGTGGCCTAACTAC
GGCTACACTAGAAGAACAGTATTTGGTATCTGCGCTCTGCTGAAGCCAGTTACCTTCGGAAAAAGAGTTG
GTAGCTCTTGATCCGGCAAACAAACCACCGCTGGTAGCGGTGGTTTTTTTGTTTGCAAGCAGCAGATTAC
GCGCAGAAAAAAAGGATCTCAAGAAGATCCTTTGATCTTTTCTACGGGGTCTGACGCTCAGTGGAACGAA
AACTCACGTTAAGGGATTTTGGTCATGAGATTATCAAAAAGGATCTTCACCTAGATCCTTTTAAATTAAA
AATGAAGTTTTAAATCAATCTAAAGTATATATGAGTAAACTTGGTCTGACAGCTCGAGGCTTGGATTCTC
ACCAATAAAAAACGCCCGGCGGCAACCGAGCGTTCTGAACAAATCCAGATGGAGTTCTGAGGTCATTACT
GGATCTATCAACAGGAGTCCAAGCGAGCTCGATATCAAATTACGCCCCGCCCTGCCACTCATCGCAGTAC
TGTTGTAATTCATTAAGCATTCTGCCGACATGGAAGCCATCACAAACGGCATGATGAACCTGAATCGCCA
GCGGCATCAGCACCTTGTCGCCTTGCGTATAATATTTGCCCATGGTGAAAACGGGGGCGAAGAAGTTGTC
CATATTGGCCACGTTTAAATCAAAACTGGTGAAACTCACCCAGGGATTGGCTGACACGAAAAACATATTC
TCAATAAACCCTTTAGGGAAATAGGCCAGGTTTTCACCGTAACACGCCACATCTTGCGAATATATGTGTA
GAAACTGCCGGAAATCGTCGTGGTATTCACTCCAGAGCGATGAAAACGTTTCAGTTTGCTCATGGAAAAC
GGTGTAACAAGGGTGAACACTATCCCATATCACCAGCTCACCGTCTTTCATTGCCATACGAAATTCCGGA
TGAGCATTCATCAGGCGGGCAAGAATGTGAATAAAGGCCGGATAAAACTTGTGCTTATTTTTCTTTACGG
TCTTTAAAAAGGCCGTAATATCCAGCTGAACGGTCTGGTTATAGGTACATTGAGCAACTGACTGAAATGC
CTCAAAATGTTC
